>Addgene plasmid #157785 | p12x601 | addgene full sequence | sequence record 357805 | Addgene NGS Result
CGTGCGTTTAAGCGGTGCTAGAGCTGTCTACGACCAATTGAGCGGCCTCGGCACCGGGATTCTCCAGTCA
AACTTTTTGTTGAATTCAAGCTTTTTATCACCTTCATCGCGCTACAGGATGTATATATCTGACACGTGCC
TGGAGACTAGGGAGTAATCCCCTTGGCGGTTAAAACGCGGGGGACAGCGCGTACGTGCGTTTAAGCGGTG
CTAGAGCTGTCTACGACCAATTGAGCGGCCTCGGCACCGGGATTCTCCAGCATACAAATGCTCTGAATTC
ATCGATTTTTCTTCAAGATATTCCAAACAGGATGTATATATCTGACACGTGCCTGGAGACTAGGGAGTAA
TCCCCTTGGCGGTTAAAACGCGGGGGACAGCGCGTACGTGCGTTTAAGCGGTGCTAGAGCTGTCTACGAC
CAATTGAGCGGCCTCGGCACCGGGATTCTCCAGAAGAAGTCGAGTGGGAATTCGGATCCCAAGGCCCTTA
ATTTTCCAAACAGGATGTATATATCTGACACGTGCCTGGAGACTAGGGAGTAATCCCCTTGGCGGTTAAA
ACGCGGGGGACAGCGCGTACGTGCGTTTAAGCGGTGCTAGAGCTGTCTACGACCAATTGAGCGGCCTCGG
CACCGGGATTCTCCAGTAACCTAGTATAGGGGACATGATATCTGCAGAATTCAGGCCTCAAGAGGAATTA
TACGAAGCCTGTGAAAAGGTTGTTTTGGAACTTAGAAACTACACTGAGCATTCTACACCATTTCTGAATA
AAGTGAGCAAAAGAGAAGCCCCCAATTATCATCAAATCATCAAAAAGTCCATGGACCTGAATACTGTTTT
AAAAAAACTGAAAAGCTTTCAATATGACTCCAAACAAGAATTTGTAGACGATATTATGCTAATATGGAAA
AATTGTTTGACCTATAATTCAGATCCTTCACATTTTTTGAGAGGGCATGCTATTGCTATGCAGAAGAAAT
CTCTTCAGTTGATTCGCATGATTCCAAATAGGCCTGAATTCCAGCACACTGGCGGCCGTTACTAGTGCTA
GACTGCCATGTCGAGGGATTCCGGGTCACTGTGAGTGGGGGAGGCAGGGAAGAAGGGCTCACAGGACAGT
CAAACCATGCCCCCTGTTTTTCCTTCTTCAAGTAGACCTCTATAAGACAACAGAGACAACTAAGGCTGAG
TGGCCAGGCGAGGAGAAACCATCTCGCCGTAAAACATGGAAGGAACACTTCAGGGGAAAGGTGGTATCTC
TAAGCAAGAGAACTGAGTGGAGTCAAGGCTGAGAGATGCAGGATAAGCAAATGGGTAGTGAAAAGACATT
CATGAGGACAGCTAAAACAATAAGTAATGTAAAATACAGCATAGCAAAACTTTAACCTCCAAATCAAGCC
TCTACTTGAATCCTTTTCTGAGGGATGAATAAGGCATAGGCATCAGGGGCTGTTGCCAATGTGCATTAGC
TGTTTGCAGCCTCACCTTCTTTCATGGAGTTTAAGATATAGTGTATTTTCCCAAGGTTTGAACTAGCTCT
TCATTTCTTTATGTTTTAAATGCACTGACCTCCCACATTCCCTTTTTAGTAAAATATTCAGAAATAATTT
AAATACATCATTGCAATGAAAATAAATGTTTTTTATTAGGCAGAATCCAGATGCTCAAGGCCCTTCATAA
TATCCCCCAGTTTAGTAGTTGGACTTAGGGAACAAAGGAACCTTTAATAGAAATTGGACAGCAAGAAAGC
GAGCTTAGTGATACTTGTGGGCCAGGGCATTAGCCACACCAGCCACCACTTTCTGATAGGCAGCCTGCAC
TGGTGGGGTGAATTCCGTTTTTTTTTTTTTTTTTCATAAAAATTAAAAACTCAAATATAATTGAGGCCTC
TTTGAGCATGGTATCACAAGTTGATTTGGTCCAAACATGAAGAATCTGTTGTGCAGGATTTGAGTTACTT
TCCAAGTCGGTTCATCTCTATGTCTGTATAAATCTGTCTTTTCTTGGTGTGCTTTAATTTAATGCAAAGA
TGGATACCAACTCGGAGAACCAAGAATAGTCCAATGATTAACCCTATGATAAAGAAAAAAGAGGCAATAG
AGCTTTTCCAACTACTGAACCAACCTTCTACAAGCTCGATTGGATT
[1296 nt withheld, positions 2147-3442]
GCAATTCACCCCAATGAATAAAAAGGCTAAGTACAAAAGGCACTTCATAGTGTCAGAATTCAGATCTCAC
GTGCTTTGCCAAAGTGATGGGCCAGCACACAGACCAGCACGTTGCCCAGGAGCTGTGGGAGGAAGATAAG
AGGTATGAACATGATTAGCAAAAGGGCCTAGCTTGGACTCAGAATAATCCAGCCTTATCCCAACCATAAA
ATAAAAGCAGAATGGTAGCTGGATTGTAGCTGCTATTAGCAATATGAAACCTCTTACATCAGTTACAATT
TATATGCAGAAATATTTATATGCAGAAATATTGCTATTGCCTTAACCCAGAAATTATCACTGTTATTCTT
TAGAATGGTGCAAAGAGGCATGATACATTGTATCATTATTGCCCTGAAAGAAAGAGATTAGGGAAAGTAT
TAGAAATAAGATAAACAAAAAAGTATATTAAAAGAAGAAAGCATTTTTTAAAATTACAAATGCAAAATTA
CCCTGATTTGGTCAATATGTGTACCCTGTTACTTCTCCCCTTCCTATGACATGAACTTAACCATAGAAAA
GAAGGGGAAAGAAAACATCAAGGGTCCCATAGACTCACCCTGAAGTTCTCAGGATCCGAGCTCGGTACCA
CATGTAAGCTTCGAGGGGAGGCTGGATCGGTCCCGGTGTCTTCTATGGAGGTCAAAACAGCGTGGATGGC
GTCTCCAGGCGATCTGACGGTTCACTAAACGAGCTCTGCTTATATAGACCTCCCACCGTACACGCCTACC
GCCCATTTGCGTCAATGGGGCGGAGTTGTTACGACATTTTGGAAAGTCCCGTTGATTTTGGTGCCAAAAC
AAACTCCCATTGACGTCAATGGGGTGGAGACTTGGAAATCCCCGTGAGTCAAACCGCTATCCACGCCCAT
TGATGTACTGCCAAAACCGCATCACCATGGTAATAGCGATGACTAATACGTAGATGTACTGCCAAGTAGG
AAAGTCCCATAAGGTCATGTACTGGGCATAATGCCAGGCGGGCCATTTACCGTCATTGACGTCAATAGGG
GGCGTACTTGGCATATGATACACTTGATGTACTGCCAAGTGGGCAGTTTACCGTAAATACTCCACCCATT
GACGTCAATGGAAAGTCCCTATTGGCGTTACTATGGGAACATACGTCATTATTGACGTCAATGGGCGGGG
GTCGTTGGGCGGTCAGCCAGGCGGGCCATTTACCGTAAGTTATGTAACGCGGAACTCCATATATGGGCTA
TGAACTAATGACCCCGTAATTGATTACTATTAATAACTAGTGGATCCGAGCTCGGTACCAAGCTTGATGC
ATAGCTTGAGTATTCTAACGCGTCACCTAAATAGCTTGGCGTAATCATGGTCATAGCTGTTTCCTGTGTG
AAATTGTTATCCGCTCACAATTCCACACAACATACGAGCCGGAAGCATAAAGTGTAAAGCCTGGGGTGCC
TAATGAGTGAGCTAACTCACATTAATTGCGTTGCGCTCACTGCCCGCTTTCCAGTCGGGAAACCTGTCGT
GCCAGCTGCATTAATGAATCGGCCAACGCGCGGGGAGAGGCGGTTTGCGTATTGGGCGCTCTTCCGCTTC
CTCGCTCACTGACTCGCTGCGCTCGGTCGTTCGGCTGCGGCGAGCGGTATCAGCTCACTCAAAGGCGGTA
ATACGGTTATCCACAGAATCAGGGGATAACGCAGGAAAGAACATGTGAGCAAAAGGCCAGCAAAAGGCCA
GGAACCGTAAAAAGGCCGCGTTGCTGGCGTTTTTCCATAGGCTCCGCCCCCCTGACGAGCATCACAAAAA
TCGACGCTCAAGTCAGAGGTGGCGAAACCCGACAGGACTATAAAGATACCAGGCGTTTCCCCCTGGAAGC
TCCCTCGTGCGCTCTCCTGTTCCGACCCTGCCGCTTACCGGATACCTGTCCGCCTTTCTCCCTTCGGGAA
GCGTGGCGCTTTCTCATAGCTCACGCTGTAGGTATCTCAGTTCGGTGTAGGTCGTTCGCTCCAAGCTGGG
CTGTGTGCACGAACCCCCCGTTCAGCCCGACCGCTGCGCCTTATCCGGTAACTATCGTCTTGAGTCCAAC
CCGGTAAGACACGACTTATCGCCACTGGCAGCAGCCACTGGTAACAGGATTAGCAGAGCGAGGTATGTAG
GCGGTGCTACAGAGTTCTTGAAGTGGTGGCCTAACTACGGCTACACTAGAAGAACAGTATTTGGTATCTG
CGCTCTGCTGAAGCCAGTTACCTTCGGAAAAAGAGTTGGTAGCTCTTGATCCGGCAAACAAACCACCGCT
GGTAGCGGTGGTTTTTTTGTTTGCAAGCAGCAGATTACGCGCAGAAAAAAAGGATCTCAAGAAGATCCTT
TGATCTTTTCTACGGGGTCTGACGCTCAGTGGAACGAAAACTCACGTTAAGGGATTTTGGTCATGAGATT
ATCAAAAAGGATCTTCACCTAGATCCTTTTAAATTAAAAATGAAGTTTTAGCACGTGTCAGTCCTGCTCC
TCGGCCACGAAGTGCACGCAGTTGCCGGCCGGGTCGCGCAGGGCGAACTCCCGCCCCCACGGCTGCTCGC
CGATCTCGGTCATGGCCGGCCCGGAGGCGTCCCGGAAGTTCGTGGACACGACCTCCGACCACTCGGCGTA
CAGCTCGTCCAGGCCGCGCACCCACACCCAGGCCAGGGTGTTGTCCGGCACCACCTGGTCCTGGACCGCG
CTGATGAACAGGGTCACGTCGTCCCGGACCACACCGGCGAAGTCGTCCTCCACGAAGTCCCGGGAGAACC
CGAGCCGGTCGGTCCAGAACTCGACCGCTCCGGCGACGTCGCGCGCGGTGAGCACCGGAACGGCACTGGT
CAACTTGGCCATGGTGGCCCTCCTCACGTGCTATTATTGAAGCATTTATCAGGGTTATTGTCTCATGAGC
GGATACATATTTGAATGTATTTAGAAAAATAAACAAATAGGGGTTCCGCGCACATTTCCCCGAAAAGTGC
CACCTGATGCGGTGTGAAATACCGCACAGATGCGTAAGGAGAAAATACCGCATCAGGAAATTGTAAGCGT
TAATAATTCAGAAGAACTCGAGAAGAAGGCGATAGAAGGCGATGCGCTGCGAATCGGGAGCGGCGATACC
GTAAAGCACGAGGAAGCGGTCAGCCCATTCGCCGCCAAGCTCTTCAGCAATATCACGGGTAGCCAACGCT
ATGTCCTGATAGCGGTCCGCCACACCCAGCCGGCCACAGTCGATGAATCCAGAAAAGCGGCCATTTTCCA
CCATGATATTCGGCAAGCAGGCATCGCCATGGGTCACGACGAGATCCTCGCCGTCGGGCATGCTCGCCTT
GAGCCTGGCGAACAGTTCGGCTGGCGCGAGCCCCTGATGCTCTTCGTCCAGATCATCCTGATCGACAAGA
CCGGCTTCCATCCGAGTACGTGCTCGCTCGATGCGATGTTTCGCTTGGTGGTCGAATGGGCAGGTAGCCG
GATCAAGCGTATGCAGCCGCCGCATTGCATCAGCCATGATGGATACTTTCTCGGCAGGAGCAAGGTGAGA
TGACAGGAGATCCTGCCCCGGCACTTCGCCCAATAGCAGCCAGTCCCTTCCCGCTTCAGTGACAACGTCG
AGCACAGCTGCGCAAGGAACGCCCGTCGTGGCCAGCCACGATAGCCGCGCTGCCTCGTCTTGCAGTTCAT
TCAGGGCACCGGACAGGTCGGTCTTGACAAAAAGAACCGGGCGCCCCTGCGCTGACAGCCGGAACTCGAG
GGCATCAGAGCAGCCGATTGTCTGTTGTGCCCAGTCATAGCCGAATAGCCTCTCCACCCAAGCGGCCGGA
GAACCTGCGTGCAATCCATCTTGTTCAATCATGCGAAACGATCCTCATCCTGTCTCTTGATCAGAGCTTG
ATCCCCTGCGCCATCAGATCCTTGGCGGCAAGAAAGCCATCCAGTTTACTTTGCAGGGCTTCCCAACCTT
ACCAGAGGGCGCCCCAGCTGGCAATTCCGGTTCGCTTGCTGTCCATAAAACCGCCCAGTCTAGCTATCGC
CATGTAAGCCCACTGCAAGCTACCTGCTTTCTCTTTGCGCTTGCGTTTTCCCTTGTCCAGATAGCCCAGT
AGCTGACATTCATCCGGGGTCAGCACCGTTTCTGCGGACTGGCTTTCTACGTGAAAAGGATCTAGGTGAA
GATCCTTTTTGATAATCTCATGCCTGACATTTATATTCCCCAGAACATCAGGTTAATGGCGTTTTTGATG
TCATTTTCGCGGTGGCTGAGATCAGCCACTTCTTCCCCGATAACGGAGACCGGCACACTGGCCATATCGG
TGGTCATCATGCGCCAGCTTTCATCCCCGATATGCACCACCGGGTAAAGTTCACGGGAGACTTTATCTGA
CAGCAGACGTGCACTGGCCAGGGGGATCACCATCCGTCGCCCCGGCGTGTCAATAATATCACTCTGTACA
TCCACAAACAGACGATAACGGCTCTCTCTTTTATAGGTGTAAACCTTAAACTGCCGTACGTATAGGCTGC
GCAACTGTTGGGAAGGGCGATCGGTGCGGGCCTCTTCGCTATTACGCCAGCTGGCGAAAGGGGGATGTGC
TGCAAGGCGATTAAGTTGGGTAACGCCAGGGTTTTCCCAGTCACGACGTTGTAAAACGACGGCCAGTGAA
TTGTAATACGACTCACTATAGGGCGAATTGGGCCCTCTAGAGATATCCTCGAGCAACATGAAGTCAGGAT
GGGACAGGATGTATATATCTGACACGTGCCTGGAGACTAGGGAGTAATCCCCTTGGCGGTTAAAACGCGG
GGGACAGCGCGTACGTGCGTTTAAGCGGTGCTAGAGCTGTCTACGACCAATTGAGCGGCCTCGGCACCGG
GATTCTCCAGTTACATGATCACCAGAATTCTCTAGATATGTTTTATGACATAAACGACAGGATGTATATA
TCTGACACGTGCCTGGAGACTAGGGAGTAATCCCCTTGGCGGTTAAAACGCGGGGGACAGCGCGTACGTG
CGTTTAAGCGGTGCTAGAGCTGTCTACGACCAATTGAGCGGCCTCGGCACCGGGATTCTCCAGATCTTCG
AACATTTGAATTCCGGCCGTTTCAGGTAGCTTGCTAAGAACAGGATGTATATATCTGACACGTGCCTGGA
GACTAGGGAGTAATCCCCTTGGCGGTTAAAACGCGGGGGACAGCGCGTACGTGCGTTTAAGCGGTGCTAG
AGCTGTCTACGACCAATTGAGCGGCCTCGGCACCGGGATTCTCCAGAAATCAACTTTGAGGAATTCGACG
TCAAAGTCTTTACTATATGCAAACAGGATGTATATATCTGACACGTGCCTGGAGACTAGGGAGTAATCCC
CTTGGCGGTTAAAACGCGGGGGACAGCGCGTACGTGCGTTTAAGCGGTGCTAGAGCTGTCTACGACCAAT
TGAGCGGCCTCGGCACCGGGATTCTCCAGTTCTCGAAACACCGGAATTCGGTACCATATCCAAAACCGCT
CCTTCACAGGATGTATATATCTGACACGTGCCTGGAGACTAGGGAGTAATCCCCTTGGCGGTTAAAACGC
GGGGGACAGCGCGTACGTGCGTTTAAGCGGTGCTAGAGCTGTCTACGACCAATTGAGCGGCCTCGGCACC
GGGATTCTCCAGAGCATTGAAATCTCGAATTCCCCGGGCTCTTTTGGACAACCACCCAACAGGATGTATA
TATCTGACACGTGCCTGGAGACTAGGGAGTAATCCCCTTGGCGGTTAAAACGCGGGGGACAGCGCGTACG
TGCGTTTAAGCGGTGCTAGAGCTGTCTACGACCAATTGAGCGGCCTCGGCACCGGGATTCTCCAGACATG
TGAATTCGAGCTCTGTGTGATCTCTATCACTGATAGGGAACACAACAGGATGTATATATCTGACACGTGC
CTGGAGACTAGGGAGTAATCCCCTTGGCGGTTAAAACGCGGGGGACAGCGCGTACGTGCGTTTAAGCGGT
GCTAGAGCTGTCTACGACCAATTGAGCGGCCTCGGCACCGGGATTCTCCAGATGATGGCCGAATTCCTGC
AGTGTGTTAATTTAACATCACCACAGGATGTATATATCTGACACGTGCCTGGAGACTAGGGAGTAATCCC
CTTGGCGGTTAAAACGCGGGGGACAGCGCGTACGTGCGTTTAAGCGGTGCTAGAGCTGTCTACGACCAAT
TGAGCGGCCTCGGCACCGGGATTCTCCAGATCAATATAATAAGGAATTCCCATGGTGGGAAACTCCAAAC
CCAATACAGGATGTATATATCTGACACGTGCCTGGAGACTAGGGAGTAATCCCCTTGGCGGTTAAAACGC
GGGGGACAGCGCGTA
Features (pLannotate 1.2.2; 33 found; start..end, strand, type, name):
     94..113     -  CDS            GST (fragment): glutathione S-transferase from Schistosoma japonicum
    285..307     -  CDS            GST (fragment): glutathione S-transferase from Schistosoma japonicum
    480..499     -  CDS            GST (fragment): glutathione S-transferase from Schistosoma japonicum
    642..666     -  CDS            GST (fragment): glutathione S-transferase from Schistosoma japonicum
    689..1009    +  CDS            SPT7 (fragment): SPT7_YEAST - Experimental evidence at protein level: Swiss-Prot protein existence level 1. Functions as component of the transcription regulatory histone acetylation (HAT) complexes SAGA, SALSA and SLIK. SAGA is involved in RNA polymerase II-dependent transcriptional regulation of approximately 10% of yeast genes. At the promoters, SAGA is required for recruitment of the basal transcription machinery. It influences RNA polymerase II transcriptional activity through different activities such as TBP interaction (SPT3, SPT8 and SPT20) and promoter selectivity, interaction with transcription activ
   1360..1754    -  polyA_signal   β-globin poly(A): human β-globin polyadenylation signal
   1758..1835    -  CDS            HBB (fragment): HBB_PONPY - Experimental evidence at transcript level: Swiss-Prot protein existence level 2. Involved in oxygen transport from the lung to the various peripheral tissues. From Pongo pygmaeus (Bornean orangutan).
   1955..3490    -  CDS            VSV-G (sequence partly withheld): vesicular stomatitis virus G glycoprotein Indiana strain
   3565..4040    -  intron         β-globin intron: internally truncated intron from human β-globin
   4174..4377    -  promoter       CMV promoter: human cytomegalovirus (CMV) immediate early promoter
   4378..4681    -  enhancer       CMV enhancer: human cytomegalovirus immediate early enhancer
   4846..4862    -  protein_bind   lac operator: The lac repressor binds to the lac operator to inhibit transcription in E. coli. This inhibition can be relieved by adding lactose or isopropyl-β-D-thiogalactopyranoside (IPTG). lac repressor encoded by lacI
   4870..4900    -  promoter       lac promoter: promoter for the E. coli lac operon
   4915..4936    -  protein_bind   CAP binding site: CAP binding activates transcription in the presence of cAMP. E. coli catabolite activator protein
   4949..5041    -  CDS            lacI (fragment): lac repressor; lacI; The lac repressor binds to the lac operator to inhibit transcription in E. coli. This inhibition can be relieved by adding lactose or isopropyl-β-D-thiogalactopyranoside (IPTG).
   5224..5812    -  rep_origin     ori: high-copy-number ColE1/pMB1/pBR322/pUC origin of replication
   5950..6324    -  CDS            BleoR: antibiotic-binding protein; Sh ble from Streptoalloteichus hindustanus; confers resistance to bleomycin, phleomycin, and Zeocin™
   6344..6432    -  promoter       AmpR promoter (fragment): bla
   6459..6509    +  misc_feature   bom (fragment): basis of mobility region from pBR322
   6530..7324    -  CDS            NeoR/KanR: aminoglycoside phosphotransferase from Tn5; aph(3')-II (or nptII); confers resistance to neomycin, kanamycin, and G418 (Geneticin®)
   7356..7625    -  CDS            tnpA (fragment): TN5P_ECOLX - Also known as tnp. Experimental evidence at protein level: Swiss-Prot protein existence level 1. Mediates transposition of transposon Tn5 by a 'cut and paste' mechanism. First, the monomeric transposase binds the 19 bp inverted DNA repeats flanking the transposon. Then, dimerization of the DNA- bound transposase creates a synaptic DNA complex. After nicking of the first DNA strand, excision of the transposon proceeds through a series of intermediates. The transposase then mediates the insertion of the transposon at a new site by strand transfer. The activity of the wild- type tran
   7673..7976    -  CDS            ccdB (fragment): CcdB, a bacterial toxin that poisons DNA gyrase; ccdB; Plasmids containing the ccdB gene cannot be propagated in standard E. coli strains.
   7986..8133    -  CDS            lacZα (fragment): LacZα fragment of β-galactosidase; lacZ fragment
   8136..8154    +  promoter       T7 promoter: promoter for bacteriophage T7 RNA polymerase
   8186..8205    -  CDS            GST (fragment): glutathione S-transferase from Schistosoma japonicum
   8378..8399    -  CDS            GST (fragment): glutathione S-transferase from Schistosoma japonicum
   8572..8592    -  CDS            GST (fragment): glutathione S-transferase from Schistosoma japonicum
   8763..8784    -  CDS            GST (fragment): glutathione S-transferase from Schistosoma japonicum
   8958..8978    -  CDS            GST (fragment): glutathione S-transferase from Schistosoma japonicum
   9150..9173    -  CDS            GST (fragment): glutathione S-transferase from Schistosoma japonicum
   9342..9361    -  promoter       PLtetO-1 promoter (fragment): modified phage lambda PL promoter with tet operator sites (Lutz and Bujard, 1997)
   9535..9555    -  CDS            GST (fragment): glutathione S-transferase from Schistosoma japonicum
   9728..9747    -  CDS            GST (fragment): glutathione S-transferase from Schistosoma japonicum
