[The description below was written by a language model from this plasmid's Addgene catalogue record and pLannotate feature annotations shown in this document.]
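Description:
p12x601 is a bacterial plasmid built on the pCR-Blunt II-TOPO backbone that serves as a production source for a defined DNA template for in vitro chromatin reconstitution, rather than as an expression vector in the usual sense. It replicates from a high-copy pUC-type origin (the depositor notes yields are nonetheless only medium) and is selected with Zeocin through the Sh ble (BleoR) gene. The backbone also carries the Tn5-derived NeoR/KanR gene and remnants of the TOPO cloning region, including lacZα and ccdB fragments, the lac promoter/operator and a T7 promoter.

The synthetic insert, recorded as about 6.1 kb, combines two parts. The functional part is an array of twelve copies of the Widom 601 nucleosome-positioning sequence with a tet operator site at its centre. The automated annotation does not recognise 601 repeats. Instead it shows a series of very short "GST fragment" hits spaced roughly 190 bp apart, spanning the sequence origin, which most likely are spurious matches marking the repeat units, and a small PLtetO-1 hit within the series that corresponds to the TetO site. The SPT7 fragment call beside the array is probably also incidental.

The second part is a SpeI fragment from pMD2.G, carrying the CMV enhancer/promoter, β-globin intron, VSV-G coding sequence and β-globin poly(A) signal. The record gives no functional role for this cassette, and it appears to be non-array DNA that stays with the backbone. According to the stated purpose, EcoRV digestion releases the 12x601 array, and the plasmid backbone is then removed by PEG precipitation. The purified array is then used to assemble twelve-nucleosome chromatin, as in the associated study of chromatin phase separation.
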