Addgene plasmid #157785: p12x601
Purpose: EcoRV digestion produces 12x601 chromatin assembly construct with central TetO following PEG removal of plasmid backbone
Depositing lab: Michael Rosen. Depositing organization: University of Texas Southwestern Medical Center. Publication: Organization of Chromatin by Intrinsic and Regulated Phase Separation. Gibson BA, Doolittle LK, Schneider MWG, Jensen LE, Gamarra N, Henry L, Gerlich DW, Redding S, Rosen MK. Cell. 2019 Oct 3;179(2):470-484.e21. doi: 10.1016/j.cell.2019.08.037. Epub 2019 Sep 19. PubMed 31543265.
Backbone
  Vector backbone: pCR™BluntII-TOPO®
  Backbone manufacturer: Invitrogen
  Vector type: Bacterial Expression
Growth in bacteria
  Bacterial resistance: Bleocin (Zeocin), 50 μg/mL
  Growth temperature: 37°C
  Growth strain: DH5alpha
  Copy number: High Copy
Gene/Insert
  Gene/Insert name: pMD2.G(spei/spei)&12x601_tetO
  Species: Synthetic
  Insert size (bp): 6080
  Cloning method: Restriction Enzyme; 5′ cloning site SpeI/EcoRV (not destroyed); 3′ cloning site EcoRV (not destroyed)
  Sequencing primers: 5′ AACAGCTATGACCATG; 3′ GTAAAACGACGGCCAGT
Resource information
  A portion of this plasmid was derived from a plasmid made by: gift from Sy Redding
Terms and licenses: Academic/Nonprofit Terms; Industry Terms: Not Available to Industry
Depositor comments: High copy plasmid (pUC-based, but medium yield)
How to cite: p12x601 was a gift from Michael Rosen (Addgene plasmid # 157785 ; http://n2t.net/addgene:157785 ; RRID:Addgene_157785)
